Addgene plasmid #172374: CVS-N2c-tdTomato-iCre
Purpose: Production of RVdG-CVS-N2c viral vectors for cell-type specific trans-synaptic retrograde labeling.
Depositing lab: Yoav Ben-Simon & Peter Jonas. Depositing organization: Institute of Science and Technology Austria (I.S.T. Austria). Publication: Fast, high-throughput production of improved rabies viral vectors for specific, efficient and versatile transsynaptic retrograde labeling. Sumser A, Joesch M, Jonas P, Ben-Simon Y. Elife. 2022 Aug 30;11:e79848. doi: 10.7554/eLife.79848. PubMed 36040301.
Backbone
  Vector backbone: Rabies CVS N2c(deltaG)
  Backbone manufacturer: Matthias J. Schnell, Thomas Jefferson University
  Backbone size w/o insert (bp): 14070
  Vector type: Neurotropic virus
Growth in bacteria
  Bacterial resistance: Ampicillin, 100 μg/mL
  Growth temperature: 37°C
  Growth strain: NEB Stable
  Copy number: Low Copy
Gene/Insert
  Gene/Insert name: tdTomato + iCre
  Species: Other
  Insert size (bp): 2544
  Cloning method: Restriction Enzyme; 5′ cloning site XmaI (not destroyed); 3′ cloning site NheI (not destroyed)
  Sequencing primers: 5′ GGAGGTTATCCTCGGGACTGGAATCG; 3′ GCCTCTTGGATGTGAAAAAAACTATTAACATCCCTC
Terms and licenses: Academic/Nonprofit Terms; Industry Terms: Not Available to Industry
Depositor comments: Please visit https://doi.org/10.1101/2021.12.23.474014 for bioRxiv preprint.
How to cite: CVS-N2c-tdTomato-iCre was a gift from Yoav Ben-Simon & Peter Jonas (Addgene plasmid # 172374 ; http://n2t.net/addgene:172374 ; RRID:Addgene_172374)
