[The description below was written by a language model from this plasmid's Addgene catalogue record and pLannotate feature annotations shown in this document.]
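Description:
CVS-N2c-tdTomato-iCre is a full-length cDNA genome plasmid for a glycoprotein-deleted rabies virus of the CVS-N2c strain, classed as a neurotropic virus vector and used to rescue RVdG-CVS-N2c particles. The roughly 16.6 kb plasmid is maintained in E. coli through a ColE1/pUC-type origin and selected with ampicillin via a β-lactamase gene. The catalogue lists it as low copy despite the annotated origin type. An f1 origin and remnants of a lac/lacZα cloning region are also present in the bacterial backbone.

The viral portion carries the N, P, M and L open reading frames in their native order. In the position between M and L, where the glycoprotein gene would normally sit, there is a 2.5 kb insert cloned between XmaI and NheI sites. It consists of tdTomato followed by a separately annotated Cre coding sequence (iCre, the codon-improved recombinase). The record does not state how the two are separated, whether as independent viral transcription units or otherwise. The genome cassette is preceded by a CMV enhancer/promoter and a T7 promoter. It is flanked by a hammerhead ribozyme fragment upstream and a hepatitis delta virus ribozyme plus T7 terminator downstream. This arrangement lets cellular or T7 polymerase transcribe the genome, and ribozyme self-cleavage then trims the RNA to exact viral ends suitable for encapsidation and replication. Short hits annotated as an HIV-1 LTR fragment and a SET1 tag are probably incidental matches.

Because the glycoprotein is missing, the virus needs it supplied in trans, both for production and to spread from defined starter neurons to their presynaptic partners. The stated use is cell-type-specific trans-synaptic retrograde labeling. In that setting, infected input neurons fluoresce red and express Cre, which could act on loxP-dependent reporters or effectors.
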