Features (pLannotate 1.2.2; 23 found; start..end, strand, type, name):
     71..1420    +  CDS            N: NCAP_RABVH - Experimental evidence at protein level: Swiss-Prot protein existence level 1. Encapsidates the genome in a ratio of one protein N per nine ribonucleotides, protecting it from nucleases. If expressed without protein P it binds non-specifically RNA and therefore can bind it's own mRNA. Interaction with protein P abolishes any non-specific RNA binding, and prevents phosphorylation. The soluble N-P complex encapsidates specifically the genomic RNA, with protein N protecting the genome like a pearl necklace. The encapsidated genomic RNA is termed the nucleocapsid (NC) and serves as tem
   1514..2404    +  CDS            P: PHOSP_RABVC - Experimental evidence at protein level: Swiss-Prot protein existence level 1. Non catalytic polymerase cofactor and regulatory protein that plays a role in viral transcription and replication. Stabilizes the RNA polymerase L to the N-RNA template and binds the soluble protein N, preventing it from encapsidating non-genomic RNA. Also inhibits host IFN-alpha and IFN-beta signaling by binding and retaining phosphorylated STAT1 in the cytoplasm or by inhibiting the DNA binding of STAT1 in the nucleus. Might be involved, through interaction with host dynein, in intracellular microtubu
   2496..3101    +  CDS            M: MATRX_RABVH - Experimental evidence at protein level: Swiss-Prot protein existence level 1. Plays a major role in assembly, budding and uncoating of virion after membrane fusion. Completely covers the ribonucleoprotein coil and keep it in condensed bullet-shaped form. Inhibits viral transcription and stimulates replication. Plays a major role in early induction of TRAIL-mediated apoptosis in infected neurons. From Rabies virus (strain HEP-Flury) (RABV).
   3325..4752    +  CDS            tdTomato: tdTomato is a basic (constitutively fluorescent) orange fluorescent protein published in 2004, derived from Discosoma sp.. It is reported to be a somewhat slowly-maturing tandem dimer with low acid sensitivity.
   4828..5853    +  CDS            cre: RECR_BPP1 - Experimental evidence at protein level: Swiss-Prot protein existence level 1. Catalyzes site-specific recombination between two 34-base- pair LOXP sites. Its role is to maintain the phage genome as a monomeric unit-copy plasmid in the lysogenic state. From Escherichia phage P1 (Bacteriophage P1).
   6405..12785   +  CDS            L: L_RABVH - Experimental evidence at protein level: Swiss-Prot protein existence level 1. RNA-directed RNA polymerase that catalyzes the replication of viral genomic RNA. The template is composed of the viral RNA tightly encapsidated by the nucleoprotein (N). The replicase mode is dependent on intracellular N protein concentration. In this mode, the polymerase replicates the whole viral genome without recognizing transcriptional signals, and the replicated genome is not caped or polyadenylated. From Rabies virus (strain HEP-Flury) (RABV).
  12917..13009   +  ncRNA          HDV ribozyme: Accession: RF00094 - Hepatitis delta virus ribozyme
  13016..13065   +  CDS            SET1 (fragment): solubility-enhancement tag derived from T7 phage gene 10B
  13073..13120   +  terminator     T7 terminator: transcription terminator for bacteriophage T7 RNA polymerase
  13170..13192   -  protein_bind   lac operator (fragment): The lac repressor binds to the lac operator to inhibit transcription in E. coli. This inhibition can be relieved by adding lactose or isopropyl-β-D-thiogalactopyranoside (IPTG). lac repressor encoded by lacI
  13196..13226   -  promoter       lac promoter: promoter for the E. coli lac operon
  13241..13262   -  protein_bind   CAP binding site: CAP binding activates transcription in the presence of cAMP. E. coli catabolite activator protein
  13275..13367   -  CDS            lacI (fragment): lac repressor; lacI; The lac repressor binds to the lac operator to inhibit transcription in E. coli. This inhibition can be relieved by adding lactose or isopropyl-β-D-thiogalactopyranoside (IPTG).
  13550..14138   -  rep_origin     ori: high-copy-number ColE1/pMB1/pBR322/pUC origin of replication
  14309..15169   -  CDS            AmpR: β-lactamase; bla; confers resistance to ampicillin, carbenicillin, and related antibiotics
  15170..15274   -  promoter       AmpR promoter: bla
  15301..15659   +  rep_origin     f1 ori (sequence partly withheld): f1 bacteriophage origin of replication; arrow indicates direction of (+) strand synthesis
  15761..15916   -  CDS            lacZα (fragment): LacZα fragment of β-galactosidase; lacZ fragment
  15984..16287   +  enhancer       CMV enhancer: human cytomegalovirus immediate early enhancer
  16288..16491   +  promoter       CMV promoter: human cytomegalovirus (CMV) immediate early promoter
  16487..16520   +  LTR            5' LTR (truncated) (fragment): truncated 5' long terminal repeat (LTR) from HIV-1
  16536..16554   +  promoter       T7 promoter: promoter for bacteriophage T7 RNA polymerase
  16580..16605   +  misc_RNA       sTRSV HHRz (fragment): hammerhead ribozyme from the tobacco ringspot virus satellite RNA (Khvorova et al., 2003)
>Addgene plasmid #172374 | CVS-N2c-tdTomato-iCre | addgene full sequence | sequence record 343799 | Addgene NGS Result
ACGCTTAACAACAAAACCAGAGAAGAAAAAGACAGCGTCAATTGCAAAGCAAAAATGTAACACCCCTACA
ATGGATGCCGACAAGATTGTGTTCAAAGTCAATAATCAGGTGGTCTCTTTGAAGCCTGAGATTATCGTGG
ATCAATATGAGTACAAGTACCCTGCCATCAAGGATTTGAAAAAGCCTTGTATCACCCTAGGGAAAGCCCC
CGACTTGAACAAAGCATACAAATCAGTTTTATCAGGCATGAATGCCGCCAAACTTGATCCGGATGATGTA
TGCTCCTACTTGGCAGCAGCAATGCAGTTCTTTGAGGGGACATGTCCGGAAGACTGGACCAGCTATGGAA
TCCTGATTGCACGAAAAGGAGATAGGATCACCCCAAACTCTCTAGTGGAGATAAAGCGTACTGATGTAGA
AGGGAATTGGGCTCTGACAGGAGGCATGGAATTGACAAGGGACCCCACTGTCTCTGAACATGCATCTTTA
GTCGGTCTTCTCCTGAGTCTGTACAGGTTGAGCAAAATATCAGGACAGAACACTGGTAACTATAAGACAA
ACATTGCAGATAGGATAGAGCAGATTTTCGAGACAGCACCTTTTGTTAAGATCGTGGAACACCATACCCT
AATGACAACTCACAAGATGTGTGCTAATTGGAGTACTATACCGAACTTCAGATTTTTGGCCGGAACCTAC
GACATGTTTTTCTCACGGATTGAGCATCTATATTCGGCAATCAGAGTGGGCACAGTCGTCACCGCTTATG
AAGACTGCTCAGGACTGGTATCGTTTACAGGGTTCATAAAGCAGATCAATCTCACCGCAAGGGAAGCAAT
ACTATATTTCTTCCACAAGAACTTTGAGGAAGAGATAAGAAGAATGTTCGAGCCAGGGCAAGAGACAGCT
GTTCCTCACTCTTATTTCATCCACTTCCGTTCACTAGGCTTGAGTGGGAAGTCTCCTTATTCATCGAATG
CTGTCGGTCATGTGTTCAATCTCATTCACTTTGTTGGATGCTACATGGGTCAAGTCAGATCTCTAAATGC
GACGGTTATTGCTGCATGTGCCCCTCATGAGATGTCTGTTCTAGGGGGCTATTTGGGAGAGGAATTCTTC
GGAAAAGGGACATTTGAAAGAAGGTTCTTCAGAGACGAGAAAGAACTTCAAGAATATGAGGCGGCTGAAC
TAACAAAGTCCGACGTGGCACTGGCAGATGACGGAACCGTCAACTCTGATGACGAGGACTATTTCTCTGG
TGAAACCAGAAGTCCAGAAGCTGTCTATACTCGAATCATGATGAATGGAGGTCGACTGAAGAGATCTCAT
ATACGGAGATATGTCTCAGTCAGTTCCAATCATCAAGCCCGTCCAAACTCATTCGCCGAATTTTTAAACA
AGACGTATTCGAATGACTCATAAGGAGTTGATTGACAGGGTGCCAGAAATCTATAGATTGTATATATCCA
TCATGAAAAAAACTAACACTCCTCCTTTCAAACCATCCCAAATATGAGCAAGATCTTTGTTAATCCGAGT
GCAATCAGAGCCGGTCTGGCCGATCTTGAGATGGCCGAAGAGACTGTTGATCTGATCAACAGAAACATAG
AAGACAATCAGGCTCATCTCCAGGGAGAACCCATAGAAGTGGACAACCTCCCTGAGGACATGAAGCGACT
TCACCTGGACGATGAAAAATCGTCCAACCTTGGTGAGATGGTTAGGGTGGGAGAAGGCAAGTATCGAGAG
GACTTTCAGATGGATGAGGGAGAGGACCCCAACCTCCTGTTCCAATCGTACCTGGATAATGTTGGAGTCC
AAATAGTCAGACAAATGAGGTCAGGAGAGAGATTCCTCAAGATATGGTCACAGACCGTAGAGGAAATTGT
ATCCTATGTCACGGTCAACTTTCCTAACCCTCCAAGAAGGTCTTCGGAGGATAAATCAACCCAGACTACT
GGCAGAGAGCTCAAGAAGGAGACAACGTCTGCTTTCTCTCAGAGAGAAAGCCAACCTTCGAAAGCTAGGA
TGGTGGCTCAAGTTGCCCCTGGTCCTCCAGCCCTTGAATGGTCAGCCACCAATGAAGAAGATGATCTATC
AGTAGAGGCTGAGATCGCTCATCAGATTGCTGAAAGCTTTTCCAAGAAGTACAAGTTTCCCTCCCGATCT
TCAGGAATATTCTTGTATAATTTTGAGCAACTGAAGATGAACCTTGATGACATAGTTAAAGAGGCAAAAA
ATGTACCGGGCGTGACCCGTCTGGCCCATGATGGATCCAAAATCCCCCTGAGATGCGTACTGGGATGGGT
CGCTTTGGCTAATTCCAAAAAATTCCAATTACTAGTCGAGGCTGACAAGCTAAGCAAAATCATGCAAGAT
GATTTGAATCGCTATACATCCTGCTAACCGAGTTTTCGAACTCAGTCCCTCCAGATAATGAAAACTGAGA
TGTTATGGAGTAGACATGAAAAAAACAGGCAACACCACTGATAAAATGAACGTTCTACGCAAGATAGTGA
AAAAATGTAGGGATGAGGACACTCAAAAGCCCTCTCCTGTGTCAGCCCCTCCGTATGACGATGACCTGTG
GCTTCCACCTCCTGAATATGTCCCGCTGAAAGAACTCACAAGCAAGAAGAACATGAGGAACTTTTGTGTC
AACGGGGAGGTTAAAGCGTGTAGCCCAAATGGTTACTCATTCAGGATTTTGCGGCACATTCTGAGATCAT
TCAACGAGATATACTCTGGGAATCATAGGATGATTGGGTTAGTCAAAATTGTTGTTGGACTAGCTTTATC
AGGAGCTCCAGTACCTGAGGGCATGAACTGGGTATACAAATTGAGGAGAACCCTTATATTCCAGTGGGCT
GATTCCAGGGGCCCTCTTGAAGGGGAGGAGTTAGATTACTCTCAAGAGATCACTTGGGATGATGATACTG
AATTCGTCGGATTGCAAATAAGAGTGAGCGCAAGACAATGTCATATTCAAGGCAGGATCTGGTGTATCAA
CACGAACTCGAGGGCATGTCAACTATGGTCTGACATGTCTCTTCAGACACAAAGGTCTGAAGAGGACAAA
GACTCTTCTCTGCTTCTAGAATAATCAGATTATATCCTGCAAGTGTATCACTTGTTTACCTCTGGAGGAG
AGAGCATACAGGCTTGACTCCGATCCTTGGGAGCAATAGAACAAAAAAACACACGTTATGGTGCCGTTAA
ATCGCTGCATTTTATCAAAGTCAAGTTGATAACCTTTACATTTTGAGCCTCTTGGATGTGAAAAAAACTA
TTAACATCCCTCAAAAGACCCCGGGAAAGCCACCATGGTGAGCAAGGGCGAGGAGGTCATCAAAGAGTTC
ATGCGCTTCAAGGTGCGCATGGAGGGCTCCATGAACGGCCACGAGTTCGAGATCGAGGGCGAGGGCGAGG
GCCGCCCCTACGAGGGCACCCAGACCGCCAAGCTGAAGGTGACCAAGGGCGGCCCCCTGCCCTTCGCCTG
GGACATCCTGTCCCCCCAGTTCATGTACGGCTCCAAGGCGTACGTGAAGCACCCCGCCGACATCCCCGAT
TACAAGAAGCTGTCCTTCCCCGAGGGCTTCAAGTGGGAGCGCGTGATGAACTTCGAGGACGGCGGTCTGG
TGACCGTGACCCAGGACTCCTCCCTGCAGGACGGCACGCTGATCTACAAGGTGAAGATGCGCGGCACCAA
CTTCCCCCCCGACGGCCCCGTAATGCAGAAGAAGACCATGGGCTGGGAGGCCTCCACCGAGCGCCTGTAC
CCCCGCGACGGCGTGCTGAAGGGCGAGATCCACCAGGCCCTGAAGCTGAAGGACGGCGGCCACTACCTGG
TGGAGTTCAAGACCATCTACATGGCCAAGAAGCCCGTGCAACTGCCCGGCTACTACTACGTGGACACCAA
GCTGGACATCACCTCCCACAACGAGGACTACACCATCGTGGAACAGTACGAGCGCTCCGAGGGCCGCCAC
CACCTGTTCCTGGGGCATGGCACCGGCAGCACCGGCAGCGGCAGCTCCGGCACCGCCTCCTCCGAGGACA
ACAACATGGCCGTCATCAAAGAGTTCATGCGCTTCAAGGTGCGCATGGAGGGCTCCATGAACGGCCACGA
GTTCGAGATCGAGGGCGAGGGCGAGGGCCGCCCCTACGAGGGCACCCAGACCGCCAAGCTGAAGGTGACC
AAGGGCGGCCCCCTGCCCTTCGCCTGGGACATCCTGTCCCCCCAGTTCATGTACGGCTCCAAGGCGTACG
TGAAGCACCCCGCCGACATCCCCGATTACAAGAAGCTGTCCTTCCCCGAGGGCTTCAAGTGGGAGCGCGT
GATGAACTTCGAGGACGGCGGTCTGGTGACCGTGACCCAGGACTCCTCCCTGCAGGACGGCACGCTGATC
TACAAGGTGAAGATGCGCGGCACCAACTTCCCCCCCGACGGCCCCGTAATGCAGAAGAAGACCATGGGCT
GGGAGGCCTCCACCGAGCGCCTGTACCCCCGCGACGGCGTGCTGAAGGGCGAGATCCACCAGGCCCTGAA
GCTGAAGGACGGCGGCCACTACCTGGTGGAGTTCAAGACCATCTACATGGCCAAGAAGCCCGTGCAACTG
CCCGGCTACTACTACGTGGACACCAAGCTGGACATCACCTCCCACAACGAGGACTACACCATCGTGGAAC
AGTACGAGCGCTCCGAGGGCCGCCACCACCTGTTCCTGTACGGCATGGACGAGCTGTACAAGTAATAGGC
TAGACATGAAAAAAACTAACACTCCTCCGGTACCGCCACCATGGTGCCCAAGAAGAAGAGGAAAGTCTCC
AACCTGCTGACTGTGCACCAAAACCTGCCTGCCCTCCCTGTGGATGCCACCTCTGATGAAGTCAGGAAGA
ACCTGATGGACATGTTCAGGGACAGGCAGGCCTTCTCTGAACACACCTGGAAGATGCTCCTGTCTGTGTG
CAGATCCTGGGCTGCCTGGTGCAAGCTGAACAACAGGAAATGGTTCCCTGCTGAACCTGAGGATGTGAGG
GACTACCTCCTGTACCTGCAAGCCAGAGGCCTGGCTGTGAAGACCATCCAACAGCACCTGGGCCAGCTCA
ACATGCTGCACAGGAGATCTGGCCTGCCTCGCCCTTCTGACTCCAATGCTGTGTCCCTGGTGATGAGGAG
AATCAGAAAGGAGAATGTGGATGCTGGGGAGAGAGCCAAGCAGGCCCTGGCCTTTGAACGCACTGACTTT
GACCAAGTCAGATCCCTGATGGAGAACTCTGACAGATGCCAGGACATCAGGAACCTGGCCTTCCTGGGCA
TTGCCTACAACACCCTGCTGCGCATTGCCGAAATTGCCAGAATCAGAGTGAAGGACATCTCCCGCACCGA
TGGTGGGAGAATGCTGATCCACATTGGCAGGACCAAGACCCTGGTGTCCACAGCTGGTGTGGAGAAGGCC
CTGTCCCTGGGGGTTACCAAGCTGGTGGAGAGATGGATCTCTGTGTCTGGTGTGGCTGATGACCCCAACA
ACTACCTGTTCTGCCGGGTCAGAAAGAATGGTGTGGCTGCCCCTTCTGCCACCTCCCAACTGTCCACCCG
GGCCCTGGAAGGGATCTTTGAGGCCACCCACCGCCTGATCTATGGTGCCAAGGATGACTCTGGGCAGAGA
TACCTGGCCTGGTCTGGCCACTCTGCCAGAGTGGGTGCTGCCAGGGACATGGCCAGGGCTGGTGTGTCCA
TCCCTGAAATCATGCAGGCTGGTGGCTGGACCAATGTGAACATTGTGATGAACTACATCAGAAACCTGGA
CTCTGAGACTGGGGCCATGGTGAGGCTGCTCGAGGATGGGGACGGCAGTGGAGGATCCGGATGAGCTAGC
GGCGCCTAGCCGGTCATCCTTTTGACGATTCCAGTCCCGAGGATAACCTCCTCTCGGGATTGGGGGGAAT
CTTTGGATCCAGTAGTCCTCCTTGAACTCCGTCCAACAGGGCAGATTCAAGAGTCATAAGACTTTCATTA
ATCATTTCAGTTGATCAGACATGGTCGTGTAGATTCTCTTAATACGGGAGATCTTCTAGCAGTTTCAGTG
ACCAACGGTGCTTTCATTCTCCAGGAACTGATACCAAAGGTTGTGGACAGGCCAAGGGGTACTTCGGATG
ACTCTGTGCTTGGGCACAGAAAGAGGTCGTAGTGTGCCCCCCGATAGCGGACTCGACATGAATCAACTAA
GAAAGGCAATCTGCCTCCCATGATGGACATAAGCAATAGTTCACAACCATCTTGCATCTCAGTGAAGTGT
ACATAACTATTGAGGGCTGGGTCATCTAAGCATTTCAGTCGAGAAAAAAACTGTAGACCAAAAGAACAAC
TAGCAACACTTCTCATCCAGAGACCCATATCAAGATGCTAGATCCGGGAGAGGTTTATGATGACCCTATT
GATCCAATTGAGTCAGAGGCTGAACCCAGAGGAACCCCCACTGTCCCCAACATCTTGAGGAACTCCGACT
ACAATCTCAATTCTCCTTTGATAGAGGATCCTGCCAAACTAATGTTAGAATGGTTGAAGACAGGGAACAG
ACCTTATCGGATGACTTTGACAGACAATTGCTCCAGGTCTTACAAAGTTTTGAAAGATTATTTCAAGAAA
GTAGATTTGGGTTCTCTCAAAGTGGGCGGAACTGCTGCACAGTCAATGGTTTCTCTCTGGTTGTGTGGTG
CCCACTCTGAATCAAACAGGAGCCGGAGATGTATAACCGACTTGGCCCATTTCTATTCCAAGTCATCCCC
CATAGAGAAGCTATTGAATTGTACGCTAGGAAACAGAGGCCTGAGAATCCCACCAGAGGGGGTGTTAAAT
TGCCTCGAGAGGGTCAATTATGACAAGGCATTTGGGAGGTATCTGGCCAACACGTATTCCTCTTACTTGT
TTTTCCATGTAATCACCTTATACATGAATGCCTTAGACTGGGAAGAGGAAAAGACCATCCTGGCATTATG
GAAAGATATAACCTCAGTGGATACCGAGAAGGACTTGGTCAAATTCAAAGATCAAATATGGGGACTGTTG
ATTGTGACAAAGGACTTTGTTTACTCTCAGAGTTCAAACTGTCTTTTTGACAGAAACTACACACTGATGC
TAAAGGATCTTTTCTTGTCTCGATTCAACTCCTTAATGATTCTGCTTTCTCCCCCTGAGCCCCGATACTC
AGATGACTTAATATCTCAGCTGTGCCAGCTATACATCGCTGGGGATCAAGTCTTGTCCATGTGTGGGAAC
TCCGGCTATGAAGTCATCAAAATATTGGAGCCATATGTCGTGAACAGTTTGGTCCAGAGGGCAGAGAAGT
TTAGGCCTCTCATCCACCCCTTGGGAGACTTTCCTATGTTCATAAAAGACAAGGTGAATCAACTTGAAGG
GACTTTTGGTCCCAGTGCAAAGAGGTTTTTTAGGGTTTTAGATCAATTCGACAACATACATGACTTAGTA
TTTGTGTATGGCTGTTACAGACATTGGGGGCACCCCTATATAGATTATCGGAAGGGTCTGTCGAAACTAT
ATGATCAAGTTCACATTAAGAAAGTAATAGATAAGTCCTACCAGGAGTGTTTAGCAAGTGACTTGGCCAG
AAGGATCCTCAGATGGGGATTTGACAAGTACTCCAAATGGTATCTAGATTCGAGATTCCTTGCCCGAGAC
CACCCCTTGACTCCTTATGTCAAGACCCAAACATGGCCACCCAAACATATAGTAGACTTGGTGGGGGACA
CATGGCATAAGCTCCCGATCACGCAGATCTTTGAAATTCCTGAATCAATGGACCCGTCAGAGATACTGGA
TGACAAATCACATTCTTTCACCAGAACAAGGTTAGCTTCTTGGCTGTCAGAGAACCGAGGGGGGCCTGTT
CCTAGCGAGAAGGTCATTATCACGGCCCTGTCTAAGCCACCTGTCAATCCCCGAGAGTTTTTGAAATCTA
TAGACCTCGGAGGATTGCCAGATGAGGATTTGATAATTGGCCTCAAACCAAAGGAACGGGAGTTGAAGAT
CGAGGGCCGATTCTTTGCTCTAATGTCATGGAATCTAAGATTATATTTTGTCATCACCGAAAAGCTCTTG
GCCAACTACATTTTGCCACTTTTTGACGCACTGACTATGACAGACAACCTGAACAAGGTGTTCAAAAAGT
TGATCGACAGGGTCACCGGGCAAGGGCTTTTGGACTATTCTAGGGTCACATACGCATTTCACCTGGACTA
TGAGAAATGGAACAATCATCAAAGATTGGAGTCAACAGAGGATGTATTCTCTGTCCTAGATCAGGTGTTT
GGATTGAAGAGGGTGTTTTCTAGAACACACGAGTTTTTTCAGAAGTCCTGGATCTATTATTCAGACAGAT
CAGACCTCATTGGGTTATGGGAGGACCAAATATATTGCTTGGATATGTCTAACGGCCCAACCTGCTGGAA
TGGCCAAGATGGCGGGCTAGAGGGCTTGCGGCAGAAGGGCTGGAGTCTAGTCAGTTTATTAATGATAGAT
AGAGAATCTCAAACCAGGAACACAAGAACCAAGATACTAGCTCAAGGAGACAACCAGGTTCTGTGTCCTA
CATACATGTTGTCACCGGGATTGTCTCAAGAGGGGCTTCTCTATGAGTTAGAGAGCATATCAAGGAATGC
ACTCTCAATATACCGAGCTATCGAGGAAGGAGCATCTAAGCTGGGGCTGATCATCAAGAAGGAAGAGACC
ATGTGTAGTTATGACTTTCTCATATATGGGAAGACCCCCTTATTTCGAGGCAACATATTGGTGCCTGAAT
CCAAAAGATGGGCCCGAGTCTCTTGCATCTCTAACGACCAAATAGTCAACCTCGCCAATATAATGTCGAC
AGTATCCACCAATGCGCTGACAGTGGCACAACACTCTCAATCTCTGATCAAACCTATGAGGGATTTTCTG
CTCATGTCAGTACAGGCAGTTTTCCACTACCTGTTGTTTAGCCCAATCCTAAAAGGCAGAGTTTATAAGA
TTCTGAGTGCTGAAGGGGAGAGCTTTCTCCTAGCCATGTCGCGGATAATCTACCTAGATCCTTCTTTGGG
AGGGGTGTCTGGAATGTCTCTCGGGAGGTTCCATATACGTCAGTTCTCAGACCCTGTCTCTGAAGGGTTG
TCATTCTGGAGAGAGATCTGGTTAGGCTCTCATGAGTCCTGGATTCACGCGTTGTGTCAGGAGGCCGGGA
ACCCCGATCTTGGAGAGAGAACACTCGAGAGCTTCACTCGCCTTTTAGAAGATCCTACTACCTTAAATAT
CAAAGGAGGGGCCAGCCCTACCATTCTACTCAAGGATGCTATCAGAAAGGCTCTGTACGACGAGGTGGAC
AAGGTGGAAAATTCAGAGTTTCGAGAGGCAATCCTGCTGTCCAAGACCCATAGAGATAACTTTATACTCT
TTTTAAAATCTGTTGAGCCTCTGTTCCCTCGATTTCTCAGTGAGCTCTTCAGTTCGTCTTTCTTGGGAAT
ACCGGAGTCAATCATTGGACTGATACAAAACTCCCGGACAATAAGAAGGCAGTTTAGAAAGAGTCTCTCA
AGAACTTTAGAAGAGTCCTTCTACAACTCAGAGATCCACGGGATTAATCGGATAACCCAGACACCTCAAA
GGGTCGGAAGGGTGTGGCCTTGCTCTTCAGAGAGGGCAGATCTACTTAGGGAGATCTCTTGGGGGAGGAA
AGTGGTAGGCACGACAGTTCCTCACCCTTCCGAGATGTTGGAGTTGTTTCCCAAATCCTCCATTTCCTGC
ACTTGTGGAGCAACAGGGGGAGGCAATCCTAGAGTCTCTGTATCAGTACTCCCGTCCTTCGATCAGTCAT
TTTTCTCACGGGGCCCCCTAAAGGGATACTTGGGCTCGTCCACCTCCATGTCAACCCAGCTATTCCATGC
ATGGGAAAAAGTCACTAATGTTCATGTGGTGAAAAGGGCTCTATCGTTAAAAGAATCTATAAACTGGTTC
ATCAATAGGAATTCCAATTTGGCTCAAACTCTAATTGGAAACATCATGTCTCTGACAGGCCCTGATTTCC
CTCTAGAAGAGGCCCCTGTTTTCAAACGGACAGGGTCAGCCTTGCATAGGTTCAAGTCTGCCAGATACAG
CGAAGGAGGGTATTCTTCTGTTTGCCCTAACCTTCTCTCCCATATCTCTGTTAGTACAGACACTATGTCT
GATTTGACCCAAAACGGGAAGAACTATGATTTCATGTTTCAGCCATTGATGCTTTATGCGCAAACATGGA
CATCGGAACTGGTACAGAGGGATACAAGACTTAGAGACTCCACGTTTCACTGGCACCTTCGGTGCAACAG
ATGTGTGAGGCCCATTGATGATATAACACTGGAAACTTCTCAGATCTTCGAGTTCCCGGATGTGTCAAAA
AGGATATCCAGGATGGTTTCTGGAGCTGTCCCTCAATTTCAGAAGCTTCCTGATATCCGTCTAAGACCAG
GTGATTTTGAATCCCTAAGTGGTAGAGAAAAGTCTCGCCATATAGGGTCAGCTCAGGGGCTCTTATACTC
AATCTTAGTAGCAATTCACGACTCAGGATACAATGATGGGACCATCTTCCCTGTCAACATATACGGCAAA
GTTTCCCCCAGAGACTATTTGAGAGGGCTTGCAAGAGGGATCTTGATAGGGTCCTCGATTTGCTTCTTGA
CACGAATGACAAATATTAACATTAACAGACCTCTTGAATTGATCTCAGGGGTAATTTCCTATATTCTCCT
GAGGCTGGATAATCATCCCTCTCTGTATATAATGCTTAGAGAACCGTCTCTTAGAGGAGAAATATTCTCT
ATCCCTCAGAAAATCCCCGCCGCTTACCCAACCACTATGAGAGAAGGCAACAGATCGATTTTGTGTTACC
TCCAACACGTGCTACGCTATGAGCGAGAGGCAATCACGGCGTCCCCGGAGAATGACTGGCTGTGGATCTT
CTCAGACTTCAGAAGTGTGAAAATGACGTACTTGACCCTCATTACCTACCAGTCTCACCTCCTACTCCAG
AGGGTTGAGAGAAACTTGTCTAAGAGTATGAGAGCTACTCTGCGACAAATGAGTTCCTTAATGAGGCAAG
TGCTGGGTGGGCACGGAGAAGATACCTTGGAGTCAGACGATGACATTCAACGATTACTAAAAGACTCTTT
GCGAAAGACAAGGTGGGTGGATCAAGAGGTGCGCCATGCAGCTAGAACCATGAATGGAGATTACAGCCCC
GACAAGAAAGTATCCCACAAGGCAGGATGTTCAGAATGGGTCTGCTCTGCTCAACAGATTGCCGTCTCCA
CCTCAGCCAACCCGGCCCCTGTCTCAGAGCTTGACATTAGGGCCCTCTCTAAGAGGTTTCAAAACCCCTT
GATCTCGGGCCTGAGAGTGGTTCAGTGGGCAACCGGTGCCCATTATAAGCTTAAGCCTATTCTAGATGAT
CTAAATGTTTTCCCATCTCTCTGTCTTGTAATTGGAGACGGGTCAGGGGGAATATCAAGGGCAGTTCTCA
ACATGTTTCCAGATTCTAAGCTTGTGTTCAACAGCCTATTGGAGGTGAATGATCTGATGGCTTCCGGAAC
ACATCCACTGCCTCCTTCAGCAATCATGAGTGGAGGAGATGACATCATCTCCAGAGTGATAGACTTTGAC
TCAATATGGGAGAAACCGTCCGACCTGAGGAACTCGGCCACCTGGAGATACTTCCAGTCGGTTCAAAAAC
AGGTCAACATGTCGTATGACCTCATTATTTGTGATGCAGAAGTTACTGATATTGCATCTATCAACCGGAT
AACTCTGTTGATGTCTGATTTCGCATTGTCTATAGATGGACCACTTTATCTGGTCTTCAAAACTTACGGG
ACTATGCTAGTAAACCCGGACTATAAAGCTATTCAACATCTGTCAAGAGCGTTCCCTTCGGTCACAGGGT
TTGTAACCCAAGTAACTTCATCCTTTTCTTCTGAGCTATACCTCCGGTTCTCTAAACGAGGAAAGTTTTT
CAGGGACGCCGAGTACTTGACCTCTTCCACCCTTCGAGAGATGAGCCTTGTGTTGTTCAATTGCAGCAGC
CCCAAAAGTGAGATGCAGAGAGCTCGTTCCTTAAACTATCAAGACCTGGTAAGGGGATTTCCTGAAGAGA
TCATATCAAATCCTTACAACGAAATGATCATAACTCTGATTGACAATGATGTAGAGTCCTTCCTAGTCCA
CAAGATGGTGGATGATCTTGAGCTACAGAGGGGAACTCTGTCTAAAGTGGCTATCATTATATCCATCATG
ATCGTTTTTTCCAATAGAGTCTTCAACATTTCCAAACCTTTGACTGACCCCTTGTTCTACCCCCCATCTG
ATCCTAAAATCCTGAGGCACTTCAACATATGTTGCAGTACTATGATGTATCTATCTACCGCTTTAGGCGA
CGTCCCTAACTTCGCAAGACTTCATGACCTGTATAACAGACCTATAACTTGTTACTTCAGAAAACAAGTT
ATTCGAGGGAATATTTATCTATCTTGGAGTTGGTCCGATGATACCCCAGTGTTCAAGAGAGTAGCCTGTA
ATTCTAGCTTGAGTCTGTCATCTCACTGGATCAGGTTGATCTACAAGATAGTGAAGACTACCAGACTCAT
TGGCAGCATAAAAGACCTATCAGGAGAGGTAGAACGACATCTTCATGGGTATAACAGATGGATCACCCTC
GAGGATATCCGATCTAGATCATCCCTACTAGATTACAGTTGTTTGTAAGCCGGATATTACCGAAAGCCTG
TGCATGCTAAAATTCTTGTATGATGCATCTTGAAAAAAACAAGATCTTGAATCCGGACCTCTGGTTGTTT
GATTGTTTTTTCCATCTTTATTGTTTTTTTGTTAAGCGTGGGTCGGCATGGCATCTCCACCTCCTCGCGG
TCCGACCTGGGCATCCGAAGGAGGACGCACGTCCACTCGGATGGCTAAGGGAGGGCGGGGATCCGGCTGC
TAACAAAGCCCGAAAGGAAGCTGAGTTGGCTGCTGCCACCGCTGAGCAATAACTAGCATAACCCCTTGGG
GCCTCTAAACGGGTCTTGAGGGGTTTTTTGCTGAAAGTCGCGCTTGGCGTAATCATGGTCATAGCTGTTT
CCTGTGTGAAATTGTTATCCGCTCACAATTCCACACAACATACGAGCCGGAAGCATAAAGTGTAAAGCCT
GGGGTGCCTAATGAGTGAGCTAACTCACATTAATTGCGTTGCGCTCACTGCCCGCTTTCCAGTCGGGAAA
CCTGTCGTGCCAGCTGCATTAATGAATCGGCCAACGCGCGGGGAGAGGCGGTTTGCGTATTGGGCGCTCT
TCCGCTTCCTCGCTCACTGACTCGCTGCGCTCGGTCGTTCGGCTGCGGCGAGCGGTATCAGCTCACTCAA
AGGCGGTAATACGGTTATCCACAGAATCAGGGGATAACGCAGGAAAGAACATGTGAGCAAAAGGCCAGCA
AAAGGCCAGGAACCGTAAAAAGGCCGCGTTGCTGGCGTTTTTCCATAGGCTCCGCCCCCCTGACGAGCAT
CACAAAAATCGACGCTCAAGTCAGAGGTGGCGAAACCCGACAGGACTATAAAGATACCAGGCGTTTCCCC
CTGGAAGCTCCCTCGTGCGCTCTCCTGTTCCGACCCTGCCGCTTACCGGATACCTGTCCGCCTTTCTCCC
TTCGGGAAGCGTGGCGCTTTCTCATAGCTCACGCTGTAGGTATCTCAGTTCGGTGTAGGTCGTTCGCTCC
AAGCTGGGCTGTGTGCACGAACCCCCCGTTCAGCCCGACCGCTGCGCCTTATCCGGTAACTATCGTCTTG
AGTCCAACCCGGTAAGACACGACTTATCGCCACTGGCAGCAGCCACTGGTAACAGGATTAGCAGAGCGAG
GTATGTAGGCGGTGCTACAGAGTTCTTGAAGTGGTGGCCTAACTACGGCTACACTAGAAGAACAGTATTT
GGTATCTGCGCTCTGCTGAAGCCAGTTACCTTCGGAAAAAGAGTTGGTAGCTCTTGATCCGGCAAACAAA
CCACCGCTGGTAGCGGTGGTTTTTTTGTTTGCAAGCAGCAGATTACGCGCAGAAAAAAAGGATCTCAAGA
AGATCCTTTGATCTTTTCTACGGGGTCTGACGCTCAGTGGAACGAAAACTCACGTTAAGGGATTTTGGTC
ATGAGATTATCAAAAAGGATCTTCACCTAGATCCTTTTAAATTAAAAATGAAGTTTTAAATCAATCTAAA
GTATATATGAGTAAACTTGGTCTGACAGTTACCAATGCTTAATCAGTGAGGCACCTATCTCAGCGATCTG
TCTATTTCGTTCATCCATAGTTGCCTGACTCCCCGTCGTGTAGATAACTACGATACGGGAGGGCTTACCA
TCTGGCCCCAGTGCTGCAATGATACCGCGAGACCCACCCTTGGAGGCTCCAGATTTATCAGCAATAAACC
AGCCAGCCGGAAGGGCCGAGCGCAGAAGTGGTCCTGCAACTTTATCCGCCTCCATCCAGTCTATTAATTG
TTGCCGGGAAGCTAGAGTAAGTAGTTCGCCAGTTAATAGTTTGCGCAACGTTGTTGCCATTGCTACAGGC
ATCGTGGTGTCACGCTCGTCGTTTGGTATGGCTTCATTCAGCTCCGGTTCCCAACGATCAAGGCGAGTTA
CATGATCCCCCATGTTGTGCAAAAAAGCGGTTAGCTCCTTCGGTCCTCCGATCGTTGTCAGAAGTAAGTT
GGCCGCAGTGTTATCACTCATGGTTATGGCAGCACTGCATAATTCTCTTACTGTCATGCCATCCGTAAGA
TGCTTTTCTGTGACTGGTGAGTACTCAACCAAGTCATTCTGAGAATAGTGTATGCGGCGACCGAGTTGCT
CTTGCCCGGCGTCAATACGGGATAATACCGCGCCACATAGCAGAACTTTAAAAGTGCTCATCATTGGAAA
ACGTTCTTCGGGGCGAAAACTCTCAAGGATCTTACCGCTGTTGAGATCCAGTTCGATGTAACCCACTCGT
GCACCCAACTGATCTTCAGCATCTTTTACTTTCACCAGCGTTTCTGGGTGAGCAAAAACAGGAAGGCAAA
ATGCCGCAAAAAAGGGAATAAGGGCGACACGGAAATGTTGAATACTCATACTCTTCCTTTTTCAATATTA
TTGAAGCATTTATCAGGGTTATTGTCTCATGAGCGGATACATATTTGAATGTATTTAGAAAAATAAACAA
ATAGGGGTTCCGCGCACATTTCCCCGAAAAGTGCCACCTG
[124 nt withheld, positions 15301-15424]
C
[91 nt withheld, positions 15426-15516]
A
[49 nt withheld, positions 15518-15566]
CCTTTGACGTTGGAGTCCACGTTCTTT
[37 nt withheld, positions 15594-15630]
ACCCTATCTCGGTCTATTCTTTTGATTTATAAGGGATTTTGCCGATTTCGGCCTATTGGTTAAAAAAATG
AGCTGATTTAACAAAAATTTAACGCGAATTTTAACAAAATATTAACGCTTACAATTTCCATTCGCCATTC
AGGCTGCGCAACTGTTGGGAAGGGCGATCGGTGCGGGCCTCTTCGCTATTACGCCAGCTGGCGAAAGGGG
GATGTGCTGCAAGGCGATTAAGTTGGGTAACGCCAGGGTTTTCCCAGTCACGACGTTGTAAAACGACGGC
CAGTGAGCGCGCCTAGTTATTAATAGTAATCAATTACGGGGTCATTAGTTCATAGCCCATATATGGAGTT
CCGCGTTACATAACTTACGGTAAATGGCCCGCCTGGCTGACCGCCCAACGACCCCCGCCCATTGACGTCA
ATAATGACGTATGTTCCCATAGTAACGCCAATAGGGACTTTCCATTGACGTCAATGGGTGGAGTATTTAC
GGTAAACTGCCCACTTGGCAGTACATCAAGTGTATCATATGCCAAGTACGCCCCCTATTGACGTCAATGA
CGGTAAATGGCCCGCCTGGCATTATGCCCAGTACATGACCTTATGGGACTTTCCTACTTGGCAGTACATC
TACGTATTAGTCATCGCTATTACCATGGTGATGCGGTTTTGGCAGTACATCAATGGGCGTGGATAGCGGT
TTGACTCACGGGGATTTCCAAGTCTCCACCCCATTGACGTCAATGGGAGTTTGTTTTGGCACCAAAATCA
ACGGGACTTTCCAAAATGTCGTAACAACTCCGCCCCATTGACGCAAATGGGCGGTAGGCGTGTACGGTGG
GAGGTCTATATAAGCAGAGCTCTCTGGCTAACTAGAGAACCCACTGCTTACTGGCTTATCGAAATTAATA
CGACTCACTATAGGGAGACCCAAGCTGGCTAGATTAAGCGTCTGATGAGTCCGTGAGGACGAAACCCGGC
GTACCGGGTC
